>Addgene plasmid #118884 | pOCC119 | depositor full sequence | sequence record 224674 | Full Sequence
AGCTGCCACCATTTTGTTCGCCCAGGACTCTAGCTATAGTTCTAGTGGTTGGCTACGTATACTCCGGAAT
ATTAATAGATCATGGAGATAATTAAAATGATAACCATCTCGCAAATAAATAAGTATTTTACTGTTTTCGT
AACAGTTTTGTAATAAAAAAACCTATAAATATTCCGGATTATTCATACCGTCCCACCATCGGGCGCGGAT
CGCCACCATGGGCCATCACCATCACCATCACAGCAGCGGCAGAATGAAAATCGAAGAAGGTAAACTGGTA
ATCTGGATTAACGGCGATAAAGGCTATAACGGTCTCGCTGAAGTCGGTAAGAAATTCGAGAAAGATACCG
GAATTAAAGTCACCGTTGAGCATCCGGATAAACTGGAAGAGAAATTCCCACAGGTTGCGGCAACTGGCGA
TGGCCCTGACATTATCTTCTGGGCACACGACCGCTTTGGTGGCTACGCTCAATCTGGCCTGTTGGCTGAA
ATCACCCCGGACAAAGCGTTCCAGGACAAGCTGTATCCGTTTACCTGGGATGCCGTACGTTACAACGGCA
AGCTGATTGCTTACCCGATCGCTGTTGAAGCGTTATCGCTGATTTATAACAAAGATCTGCTGCCGAACCC
GCCAAAAACCTGGGAAGAGATCCCGGCGCTGGATAAAGAACTGAAAGCGAAAGGTAAGAGCGCGCTGATG
TTCAACCTGCAAGAACCGTACTTCACCTGGCCGCTGATTGCTGCTGACGGGGGTTATGCGTTCAAGTATG
AAAACGGCAAGTACGACATTAAAGACGTGGGCGTGGATAACGCTGGCGCGAAAGCGGGTCTGACCTTCCT
GGTTGACCTGATTAAAAACAAACACATGAATGCAGACACCGATTACTCCATCGCAGAAGCTGCCTTTAAT
AAAGGCGAAACAGCGATGACCATCAACGGCCCGTGGGCATGGTCCAACATCGACACCAGCAAAGTGAATT
ATGGTGTAACGGTACTGCCGACCTTCAAGGGTCAACCATCCAAACCGTTCGTTGGCGTGCTGAGCGCAGG
TATTAACGCCGCCAGTCCGAACAAAGAGCTGGCAAAAGAGTTCCTCGAAAACTATCTGCTGACTGATGAA
GGTCTGGAAGCGGTTAATAAAGACAAACCGCTGGGTGCCGTAGCGCTGAAGTCTTACGAGGAAGAGTTGG
TGAAAGATCCGCGTATTGCCGCCACTATGGAAAACGCCCAGAAAGGTGAAATCATGCCGAACATCCCGCA
GATGTCCGCTTTCTGGTATGCCGTGCGTACTGCGGTGATCAACGCCGCCAGCGGTCGTCAGACTGTCGAT
GAAGCCCTGAAAGACGCGCAGACTAATTCGAGCTCGAACAACAACAACAATAACAATAACAACAACAGCA
GCGGCAGACTGGAAGTTCTGTTCCAGGGGCCGGCGGCCGCAAGCGCTATGGCCACAACCTGTTACATTGC
ACAAGATAAAAATATATCATCACGAACAGTAAAACTGTCTGCTTACATAAACAGTAATACAAGGGGTGTT
ATGCAGTTTAAGGTTTACACCTATAAAAGAGAGAGCCGTTATCGTCTGTTTGTGGATGTACAGAGTGATA
TTATTGACACGCCCGGGCGACGGATGGTGATCCCCCTGGCCAGTGCCCGTCTGCTGTCAGATAAAGTCTC
CCGTGAACTTTACCCGGTGGTGCATATCGGGGATGAAAGCTGGCGCATGATGACCACCGATATGGCCAGT
GTGCCGGTCTCCGTTATCGGGGAAGAAGTGGCTGATCTCAGCCACCGCGAAAATGACATCAAAAACGCCA
TTAACCTGATGTTCTGGGGAATATAAATGTCAGGCTCCCTTATACACAGCCAGTGGCGCGCCGGGATCCA
GCAGCGGCAGAGAAAACTTGTATTTCCAGGGCATGGTGAGCAAGGGCGAGGAGCTGTTCACCGGGGTGGT
GCCCATCCTGGTCGAGCTGGACGGCGACGTAAACGGCCACAAGTTCAGCGTGTCCGGCGAGGGCGAGGGC
GATGCCACCTACGGCAAGCTGACCCTGAAGTTCATCTGCACCACCGGCAAGCTGCCCGTGCCCTGGCCCA
CCCTCGTGACCACCCTGACCTACGGCGTGCAGTGCTTCAGCCGCTACCCCGACCACATGAAGCAGCACGA
CTTCTTCAAGTCCGCCATGCCCGAAGGCTACGTCCAGGAGCGCACCATCTTCTTCAAGGACGACGGCAAC
TACAAGACCCGCGCCGAGGTGAAGTTCGAGGGCGACACCCTGGTGAACCGCATCGAGCTGAAGGGCATCG
ACTTCAAGGAGGACGGCAACATCCTGGGGCACAAGCTGGAGTACAACTACAACAGCCACAACGTCTATAT
CATGGCCGACAAGCAGAAGAACGGCATCAAGGTGAACTTCAAGATCCGCCACAACATCGAGGACGGCAGC
GTGCAGCTCGCCGACCACTACCAGCAGAACACCCCCATCGGCGACGGCCCCGTGCTGCTGCCCGACAACC
ACTACCTGAGCACCCAGTCCAAACTGAGCAAAGACCCCAACGAGAAGCGCGATCACATGGTCCTGCTGGA
GTTCGTGACCGCCGCCGGGATCACTCTCGGCATGGACGAGCTGTACAAGTAATAGAAGCTTGTCGAGAAG
TACTAGAGGATCATAATCAGCCATACCACATTTGTAGAGGTTTTACTTGCTTTAAAAAACCTCCCACACC
TCCCCCTGAACCTGAAACATAAAATGAATGCAATTGTTGTTGTTAACTTGTTTATTGCAGCTTATAATGG
TTACAAATAAAGCAATAGCATCACAAATTTCACAAATAAAGCATTTTTTTCACTGCATTCTAGTTGTGGT
TTGTCCAAACTCATCAATGTATCTTATCATGTCTGGATCTGATCACTGCTTGAGCCTAGGAGATCCGAAC
CAGATAAGTGAAAGCCTGCATCCGCAGATCTTAATTAATAAAACACGATACATTGTTATTAGTACATTTA
TTAAGCGCTAGATTCTGTGCGTTGTTGATTTACAGACAATTGTTGTACGTATTTTAATAATTCATTAAAT
TTATAATCTTTAGGGTGGTATGTTAGAGCGAAAATCAAATGATTTTCAGCGTCTTTATATCTGAATTTAA
ATATTAAATCCTCAATAGATTTGTAAAATAGGTTTCGATTAGTTTCAAACAAGGGTTGTTTTTCCGAACC
GATGGCTGGACTATCTAATGGATTTTCGCTCAACGCCACAAAACTTGCCAAATCTTGTAGCAGCAATCTA
GCTTTGTCGATATTCGTTTGTGTTTTGTTTTGTAATAAAGGTTCGACGTCGTTCAAAATATTATGCGCTT
TTGTATTTCTTTCATCACTGTCGTTAGTGTACAATTGACTCGACGTAAACACGTTAAATAACGCTTGGAC
ATATTTAACATCGGGCGTGTTAGCTTTATTAGGCCGATTATCGTCGTCGTCCCAACCCTCGTCGTTAGAA
GTTGCTTCCGAAGACGATTTTGCCATAGCCACACGACGCCTATTAATTGTGTCGGCTAACACGTCCGCGA
TCAAATTTGTAGTTGAGCTTTTTGGGCCTCATGGGCCTTCCGCTCACTGCCCGCTTTCCAGTCGGGAAAC
CTGTCGTGCCAGCTGCATTAACATGGTCATAGCTGTTTCCTTGCGTATTGGGCGCTCTCCGCTTCCTCGC
TCACTGACTCGCTGCGCTCGGTCGTTCGGGTAAAGCCTGGGGTGCCTAATGAGCAAAAGGCCAGCAAAAG
GCCAGGAACCGTAAAAAGGCCGCGTTGCTGGCGTTTTTCCATAGGCTCCGCCCCCCTGACGAGCATCACA
AAAATCGACGCTCAAGTCAGAGGTGGCGAAACCCGACAGGACTATAAAGATACCAGGCGTTTCCCCCTGG
AAGCTCCCTCGTGCGCTCTCCTGTTCCGACCCTGCCGCTTACCGGATACCTGTCCGCCTTTCTCCCTTCG
GGAAGCGTGGCGCTTTCTCATAGCTCACGCTGTAGGTATCTCAGTTCGGTGTAGGTCGTTCGCTCCAAGC
TGGGCTGTGTGCACGAACCCCCCGTTCAGCCCGACCGCTGCGCCTTATCCGGTAACTATCGTCTTGAGTC
CAACCCGGTAAGACACGACTTATCGCCACTGGCAGCAGCCACTGGTAACAGGATTAGCAGAGCGAGGTAT
GTAGGCGGTGCTACAGAGTTCTTGAAGTGGTGGCCTAACTACGGCTACACTAGAAGAACAGTATTTGGTA
TCTGCGCTCTGCTGAAGCCAGTTACCTTCGGAAAAAGAGTTGGTAGCTCTTGATCCGGCAAACAAACCAC
CGCTGGTAGCGGTGGTTTTTTTGTTTGCAAGCAGCAGATTACGCGCAGAAAAAAAGGATCTCAAGAAGAT
CCTTTGATCTTTTCTACGGGGTCTGACGCTCAGTGGAACGAAAACTCACGTTAAGGGATTTTGGTCATGA
GATTATCAAAAAGGATCTTCACCTAGATCCTTTTAAATTAAAAATGAAGTTTTAAATCAATCTAAAGTAT
ATATGAGTAAACTTGGTCTGACAGTTACCAATGCTTAATCAGTGAGGCACCTATCTCAGCGATCTGTCTA
TTTCGTTCATCCATAGTTGCCTGACTCCCCGTCGTGTAGATAACTACGATACGGGAGGGCTTACCATCTG
GCCCCAGTGCTGCAATGATACCGCGAGACCCACGCTCACCGGCTCCAGATTTATCAGCAATAAACCAGCC
AGCCGGAAGGGCCGAGCGCAGAAGTGGTCCTGCAACTTTATCCGCCTCCATCCAGTCTATTAATTGTTGC
CGGGAAGCTAGAGTAAGTAGTTCGCCAGTTAATAGTTTGCGCAACGTTGTTGCCATTGCTGCAGGCATCG
TGGTGTCACGCTCGTCGTTTGGTATGGCTTCATTCAGCTCCGGTTCCCAACGATCAAGGCGAGTTACATG
ATCCCCCATGTTGTGCAAAAAAGCGGTTAGCTCCTTCGGTCCTCCGATCGTTGTCAGAAGTAAGTTGGCC
GCAGTGTTATCACTCATGGTTATGGCAGCACTGCATAATTCTCTTACTGTCATGCCATCCGTAAGATGCT
TTTCTGTGACTGGTGAGTACTCAACCAAGTCATTCTGAGAATAGTGTATGCGGCGACCGAGTTGCTCTTG
CCCGGCGTCAACACGGGATAATACCGCGCCACATAGCAGAACTTTAAAAGTGCTCATCATTGGAAAACGT
TCTTCGGGGCGAAAACTCTCAAGGATCTTACCGCTGTTGAGATCCAGTTCGATGTAACCCACTCGTGCAC
CCAACTGATCTTCAGCATCTTTTACTTTCACCAGCGTTTCTGGGTGAGCAAAAACAGGAAGGCAAAATGC
CGCAAAAAAGGGAATAAGGGCGACACGGAAATGTTGAATACTCATTACTCTTCCTTTTTCAATATTATTG
AAGCATTTATCAGGGTTATTGTCTCATGAGCGGATACATATTTGAATGTATTTAGAAAAATAAACAAATA
GGGGTTCCGCGCACATTTCCCCGAAAAGTGCCACCTAAATTGTAAGCGTTAATATTTTGTTAAAATTCGC
GTTAAATTTTTGTTAAATCAGCTCATTTTTTAACCAATAGGCCGAAATCGGCAAAATCCCTTATAAATCA
AAAGAATAGACCGAGATAGGGTTGAGTGGCCGCTACAGGGCGCTCCCATTCGCCATTCAGGCTGCGCAAC
TGTTGGGAAGGGCGTTTCGGTGCGGGCCTCTTCGCTATTACGCCAGCTGGCGAAAGGGGGATGTGCTGCA
AGGCGATTAAGTTGGGTAACGCCAGGGTTTTCCCAGTCACGACGTTGTAAAACGACGGCCAGTGAGCGCG
ACGTAATACGACTCACTATAGGGCGAATTGGCGGAAGGCCGTCAAGGCCGTGACGTTAAAACTATTAAGC
CATCCAATCGACCGTTAGTCGAATCAGGACCGCTGGTGCGAGAAGCCGCGAAGTATGGCGAATGCATCGT
ATAACGTGTGGAGTCCGCTCATTAGAGCGTCATGTTTAGACAAGAAAGCTACATATTTAATTGATCCCGA
TGATTTTATTGATAAATTGACCCTAACTCCATACACGGTATTCTACAATGGCGGGGTTTTGGTCAAAATT
TCCGGACTGCGATTGTACATGCTGTTAACGGCTCCGCCCACTATTAATGAAATTAAAAATTCCAATTTTA
AAAAACGCAGCAAGAGAAACATTTGTATGAAAGAATGCGTAGAAGGAAAGAAAAATGTCGTGGACATGCT
GAACAACAAGATTAATATGCCTCCGTGTATAAAAAAAATATTGAACGATTTGAAAGAAAACAATGTACCG
CGCGGCGGTATGTACAGGAAGAGGTTTATACTAAACTGTTACATTGCAAACGTGGTTTCGTGTGCCAAGT
GTGAAAACCGATGTTTAATCAAGGCTCTGACGCATTTCTACAACCACGACTCCAAGTGTGTGGGTGAAGT
CATGCATCTTTTAATCAAATCCCAAGATGTGTATAAACCACCAAACTGCCAAAAAATGAAAACTGTGGAC
AAGCTCTGTCCGTTTGCTGGCAACTGCAAGGGTCTCAATCCTATTTGTAATTATTGAATAATAAAACAAT
TATAAATGCTAAATTTGTTTTTTATTAACGATACAAACCAAACGCAACAAGAACATTTGTAGTATTATCT
ATAATTGAAAACGCGTAGTTATAATCGCTGAGGTAATATTTAAAATCATTTTCAAATGATTCACAGTTAA
TTTGCGACAATATAATTTTATTTTCACATAAACTAGACGCCTTGTCGTCTTCTTCTTCGTATTCCTTCTC
TTTTTCATTTTTCTCCTCATAAAAATTAACATAGTTATTATCGTATCCATATATGTATCTATCGTATAGA
GTAAATTTTTTGTTGTCATAAATATATATGTCTTTTTTAATGGGGTGTATAGTACCGCTGCGCATAGTTT
TTCTGTAATTTACAACAGTGCTATTTTCTGGTAGTTCTTCGGAGTGTGTTGCTTTAATTATTAAATTTAT
ATAATCAATGAATTTGGGATCGTCGGTTTTGTACAATATGTTGCCGGCATAGTACGCAGCTTCTTCTAGT
TCAATTACACCATTTTTTAGCAGCACCGGATTAACATAACTTTCCAAAATGTTGTACGAACCGTTAAACA
AAAACAGTTCACCTCCCTTTTCTATACTATTGTCTGCGAGCAGTTGTTTGTTGTTAAAAATAACAGCCAT
TGTAATGAGACGCACAAACTAATATCACA
Features (pLannotate 1.2.2; 18 found; start..end, strand, type, name):
     79..170     +  promoter       polyhedrin promoter: polh from Autographa californica; promoter for the baculovirus polyhedrin gene
    224..241     +  CDS            7xHis (fragment): 6xHis affinity tag
    254..1354    +  CDS            MBP: maltose binding protein from E. coli; malE (mutated); This version of the gene does not encode a signal sequence, so MBP will remain in the cytosol.
   1541..1843    +  CDS            ccdB: CCDB_ECOLI - Also known as G, letB, letD. Experimental evidence at protein level: Swiss-Prot protein existence level 1. Toxic component of a type II toxin-antitoxin (TA) system, functioning in plasmid maintainence. Responsible for the post- segregational killing (PSK) of plasmid-free cells, also referred to as a plasmid addiction system. Half-life of over 2 hours. Cell killing by CcdB is accompanied by filamentation, defects in chromosome and plasmid segregation, defects in cell division, formation of anucleate cells, decreased DNA synthesis and plasmid loss. Interferes with the activity of DN
   1923..2639    +  CDS            mEGFP: mEGFP is a basic (constitutively fluorescent) green fluorescent protein published in 2002, derived from Aequorea victoria. It has moderate acid sensitivity.
   2669..2752    +  CDS            large T antigen (fragment): large T antigen from SV40 (simian virus 40)
   2775..2909    +  polyA_signal   SV40 poly(A) signal: SV40 polyadenylation signal
   2982..3354    +  3'UTR          polyhedrin 3' UTR: 3' UTR from the Autographa californica nucleopolyhedrovirus polyhedrin gene (Suzuki et al., 2006)
   3614..3661    -  CDS            lacI (fragment): lac repressor; lacI; The lac repressor binds to the lac operator to inhibit transcription in E. coli. This inhibition can be relieved by adding lactose or isopropyl-β-D-thiogalactopyranoside (IPTG).
   3698..3738    -  rep_origin     RSF ori (fragment): Plasmids containing the RSF 1030 origin of replication can be propagated in E. coli cells that contain additional plasmids with compatible origins.
   3816..4404    -  rep_origin     ori: high-copy-number ColE1/pMB1/pBR322/pUC origin of replication
   4575..5435    -  CDS            AmpR: β-lactamase; bla; confers resistance to ampicillin, carbenicillin, and related antibiotics
   5437..5541    -  promoter       AmpR promoter: bla
   5567..5698    -  rep_origin     M13 ori (fragment): M13 bacteriophage origin of replication; arrow indicates direction of (+) strand synthesis
   5719..5875    -  CDS            lacZα (fragment): LacZα fragment of β-galactosidase; lacZ fragment
   5884..5902    +  promoter       T7 promoter: promoter for bacteriophage T7 RNA polymerase
   6005..6634    +  CDS            LEF-2: LEF2_NPVAC - Experimental evidence at protein level: Swiss-Prot protein existence level 1. Plays an essential role in viral DNA replication. Does not seem to participate in the initiation step but is rather important for the amplification of DNA. Also required for expression from the vp39 and polh promoters. From Autographa californica nuclear polyhedrosis virus (AcMNPV).
   6675..7280    +  CDS            ORF603: baculovirus ORF603 protein
