>Addgene plasmid #118884 | pOCC119 | addgene full sequence | sequence record 232361 | Addgene NGS Result
ATCATGGAGATAATTAAAATGATAACCATCTCGCAAATAAATAAGTATTTTACTGTTTTCGTAACAGTTT
TGTAATAAAAAAACCTATAAATATTCCGGATTATTCATACCGTCCCACCATCGGGCGCGGATCGCCACCA
TGGGCAGCAGCCATCACCATCACCATCACAGCAGCGGCAGAATGAAAATCGAAGAAGGTAAACTGGTAAT
CTGGATTAACGGCGATAAAGGCTATAACGGTCTCGCTGAAGTCGGTAAGAAATTCGAGAAAGATACCGGA
ATTAAAGTCACCGTTGAGCATCCGGATAAACTGGAAGAGAAATTCCCACAGGTTGCGGCAACTGGCGATG
GCCCTGACATTATCTTCTGGGCACACGACCGCTTTGGTGGCTACGCTCAATCTGGCCTGTTGGCTGAAAT
CACCCCGGACAAAGCGTTCCAGGACAAGCTGTATCCGTTTACCTGGGATGCCGTACGTTACAACGGCAAG
CTGATTGCTTACCCGATCGCTGTTGAAGCGTTATCGCTGATTTATAACAAAGATCTGCTGCCGAACCCGC
CAAAAACCTGGGAAGAGATCCCGGCGCTGGATAAAGAACTGAAAGCGAAAGGTAAGAGCGCGCTGATGTT
CAACCTGCAAGAACCGTACTTCACCTGGCCGCTGATTGCTGCTGACGGGGGTTATGCGTTCAAGTATGAA
AACGGCAAGTACGACATTAAAGACGTGGGCGTGGATAACGCTGGCGCGAAAGCGGGTCTGACCTTCCTGG
TTGACCTGATTAAAAACAAACACATGAATGCAGACACCGATTACTCCATCGCAGAAGCTGCCTTTAATAA
AGGCGAAACAGCGATGACCATCAACGGCCCGTGGGCATGGTCCAACATCGACACCAGCAAAGTGAATTAT
GGTGTAACGGTACTGCCGACCTTCAAGGGTCAACCATCCAAACCGTTCGTTGGCGTGCTGAGCGCAGGTA
TTAACGCCGCCAGTCCGAACAAAGAGCTGGCAAAAGAGTTCCTCGAAAACTATCTGCTGACTGATGAAGG
TCTGGAAGCGGTTAATAAAGACAAACCGCTGGGTGCCGTAGCGCTGAAGTCTTACGAGGAAGAGTTGGTG
AAAGATCCGCGTATTGCCGCCACTATGGAAAACGCCCAGAAAGGTGAAATCATGCCGAACATCCCGCAGA
TGTCCGCTTTCTGGTATGCCGTGCGTACTGCGGTGATCAACGCCGCCAGCGGTCGTCAGACTGTCGATGA
AGCCCTGAAAGACGCGCAGACTAATTCGAGCTCGAACAACAACAACAATAACAATAACAACAACAGCAGC
GGCAGACTGGAAGTTCTGTTCCAGGGGCCGGCGGCCGCAAGCGCTATGGCCACAACCTGTTACATTGCAC
AAGATAAAAATATATCATCACGAACAGTAAAACTGTCTGCTTACATAAACAGTAATACAAGGGGTGTTAT
GCAGTTTAAGGTTTACACCTATAAAAGAGAGAGCCGTTATCGTCTGTTTGTGGATGTACAGAGTGATATT
ATTGACACGCCCGGGCGACGGATGGTGATCCCCCTGGCCAGTGCCCGTCTGCTGTCAGATAAAGTCTCCC
GTGAACTTTACCCGGTGGTGCATATCGGGGATGAAAGCTGGCGCATGATGACCACCGATATGGCCAGTGT
GCCGGTCTCCGTTATCGGGGAAGAAGTGGCTGATCTCAGCCACCGCGAAAATGACATCAAAAACGCCATT
AACCTGATGTTCTGGGGAATATAAATGTCAGGCTCCCTTATACACAGCCAGTGGCGCGCCGGGATCCAGC
AGCGGCAGAGAAAACTTGTATTTCCAGGGCATGGTGAGCAAGGGCGAGGAGCTGTTCACCGGGGTGGTGC
CCATCCTGGTCGAGCTGGACGGCGACGTAAACGGCCACAAGTTCAGCGTGTCCGGCGAGGGCGAGGGCGA
TGCCACCTACGGCAAGCTGACCCTGAAGTTCATCTGCACCACCGGCAAGCTGCCCGTGCCCTGGCCCACC
CTCGTGACCACCCTGACCTACGGCGTGCAGTGCTTCAGCCGCTACCCCGACCACATGAAGCAGCACGACT
TCTTCAAGTCCGCCATGCCCGAAGGCTACGTCCAGGAGCGCACCATCTTCTTCAAGGACGACGGCAACTA
CAAGACCCGCGCCGAGGTGAAGTTCGAGGGCGACACCCTGGTGAACCGCATCGAGCTGAAGGGCATCGAC
TTCAAGGAGGACGGCAACATCCTGGGGCACAAGCTGGAGTACAACTACAACAGCCACAACGTCTATATCA
TGGCCGACAAGCAGAAGAACGGCATCAAGGTGAACTTCAAGATCCGCCACAACATCGAGGACGGCAGCGT
GCAGCTCGCCGACCACTACCAGCAGAACACCCCCATCGGCGACGGCCCCGTGCTGCTGCCCGACAACCAC
TACCTGAGCACCCAGTCCAAACTGAGCAAAGACCCCAACGAGAAGCGCGATCACATGGTCCTGCTGGAGT
TCGTGACCGCCGCCGGGATCACTCTCGGCATGGACGAGCTGTACAAGTAATAGAAGCTTGTCGAGAAGTA
CTAGAGGATCATAATCAGCCATACCACATTTGTAGAGGTTTTACTTGCTTTAAAAAACCTCCCACACCTC
CCCCTGAACCTGAAACATAAAATGAATGCAATTGTTGTTGTTAACTTGTTTATTGCAGCTTATAATGGTT
ACAAATAAAGCAATAGCATCACAAATTTCACAAATAAAGCATTTTTTTCACTGCATTCTAGTTGTGGTTT
GTCCAAACTCATCAATGTATCTTATCATGTCTGGATCTGATCACTGCTTGAGCCTAGGAGATCCGAACCA
GATAAGTGAAAGCCTGCATCCGCAGATCTTAATTAATAAAACACGATACATTGTTATTAGTACATTTATT
AAGCGCTAGATTCTGTGCGTTGTTGATTTACAGACAATTGTTGTACGTATTTTAATAATTCATTAAATTT
ATAATCTTTAGGGTGGTATGTTAGAGCGAAAATCAAATGATTTTCAGCGTCTTTATATCTGAATTTAAAT
ATTAAATCCTCAATAGATTTGTAAAATAGGTTTCGATTAGTTTCAAACAAGGGTTGTTTTTCCGAACCGA
TGGCTGGACTATCTAATGGATTTTCGCTCAACGCCACAAAACTTGCCAAATCTTGTAGCAGCAATCTAGC
TTTGTCGATATTCGTTTGTGTTTTGTTTTGTAATAAAGGTTCGACGTCGTTCAAAATATTATGCGCTTTT
GTATTTCTTTCATCACTGTCGTTAGTGTACAATTGACTCGACGTAAACACGTTAAATAACGCTTGGACAT
ATTTAACATCGGGCGTGTTAGCTTTATTAGGCCGATTATCGTCGTCGTCCCAACCCTCGTCGTTAGAAGT
TGCTTCCGAAGACGATTTTGCCATAGCCACACGACGCCTATTAATTGTGTCGGCTAACACGTCCGCGATC
AAATTTGTAGTTGAGCTTTTTGGGCCTCATGGGCCTTCCGCTCACTGCCCGCTTTCCAGTCGGGAAACCT
GTCGTGCCAGCTGCATTAACATGGTCATAGCTGTTTCCTTGCGTATTGGGCGCTCTCCGCTTCCTCGCTC
ACTGACTCGCTGCGCTCGGTCGTTCGGGTAAAGCCTGGGGTGCCTAATGAGCAAAAGGCCAGCAAAAGGC
CAGGAACCGTAAAAAGGCCGCGTTGCTGGCGTTTTTCCATAGGCTCCGCCCCCCTGACGAGCATCACAAA
AATCGACGCTCAAGTCAGAGGTGGCGAAACCCGACAGGACTATAAAGATACCAGGCGTTTCCCCCTGGAA
GCTCCCTCGTGCGCTCTCCTGTTCCGACCCTGCCGCTTACCGGATACCTGTCCGCCTTTCTCCCTTCGGG
AAGCGTGGCGCTTTCTCATAGCTCACGCTGTAGGTATCTCAGTTCGGTGTAGGTCGTTCGCTCCAAGCTG
GGCTGTGTGCACGAACCCCCCGTTCAGCCCGACCGCTGCGCCTTATCCGGTAACTATCGTCTTGAGTCCA
ACCCGGTAAGACACGACTTATCGCCACTGGCAGCAGCCACTGGTAACAGGATTAGCAGAGCGAGGTATGT
AGGCGGTGCTACAGAGTTCTTGAAGTGGTGGCCTAACTACGGCTACACTAGAAGAACAGTATTTGGTATC
TGCGCTCTGCTGAAGCCAGTTACCTTCGGAAAAAGAGTTGGTAGCTCTTGATCCGGCAAACAAACCACCG
CTGGTAGCGGTGGTTTTTTTGTTTGCAAGCAGCAGATTACGCGCAGAAAAAAAGGATCTCAAGAAGATCC
TTTGATCTTTTCTACGGGGTCTGACGCTCAGTGGAACGAAAACTCACGTTAAGGGATTTTGGTCATGAGA
TTATCAAAAAGGATCTTCACCTAGATCCTTTTAAATTAAAAATGAAGTTTTAAATCAATCTAAAGTATAT
ATGAGTAAACTTGGTCTGACAGTTACCAATGCTTAATCAGTGAGGCACCTATCTCAGCGATCTGTCTATT
TCGTTCATCCATAGTTGCCTGACTCCCCGTCGTGTAGATAACTACGATACGGGAGGGCTTACCATCTGGC
CCCAGTGCTGCAATGATACCGCGAGAACCACGCTCACCGGCTCCAGATTTATCAGCAATAAACCAGCCAG
CCGGAAGGGCCGAGCGCAGAAGTGGTCCTGCAACTTTATCCGCCTCCATCCAGTCTATTAATTGTTGCCG
GGAAGCTAGAGTAAGTAGTTCGCCAGTTAATAGTTTGCGCAACGTTGTTGCCATTGCTACAGGCATCGTG
GTGTCACGCTCGTCGTTTGGTATGGCTTCATTCAGCTCCGGTTCCCAACGATCAAGGCGAGTTACATGAT
CCCCCATGTTGTGCAAAAAAGCGGTTAGCTCCTTCGGTCCTCCGATCGTTGTCAGAAGTAAGTTGGCCGC
AGTGTTATCACTCATGGTTATGGCAGCACTGCATAATTCTCTTACTGTCATGCCATCCGTAAGATGCTTT
TCTGTGACTGGTGAGTACTCAACCAAGTCATTCTGAGAATAGTGTATGCGGCGACCGAGTTGCTCTTGCC
CGGCGTCAATACGGGATAATACCGCGCCACATAGCAGAACTTTAAAAGTGCTCATCATTGGAAAACGTTC
TTCGGGGCGAAAACTCTCAAGGATCTTACCGCTGTTGAGATCCAGTTCGATGTAACCCACTCGTGCACCC
AACTGATCTTCAGCATCTTTTACTTTCACCAGCGTTTCTGGGTGAGCAAAAACAGGAAGGCAAAATGCCG
CAAAAAAGGGAATAAGGGCGACACGGAAATGTTGAATACTCATACTCTTCCTTTTTCAATATTATTGAAG
CATTTATCAGGGTTATTGTCTCATGAGCGGATACATATTTGAATGTATTTAGAAAAATAAACAAATAGGG
GTTCCGCGCACATTTCCCCGAAAAGTGCCACCTAAATTGTAAGCGTTAATATTTTGTTAAAATTCGCGTT
AAATTTTTGTTAAATCAGCTCATTTTTTAACCAATAGGCCGAAATCGGCAAAATCCCTTATAAATCAAAA
GAATAGACCGAGATAGGGTTGAGTGGCCGCTACAGGGCGCTCCCATTCGCCATTCAGGCTGCGCAACTGT
TGGGAAGGGCGTTTCGGTGCGGGCCTCTTCGCTATTACGCCAGCTGGCGAAAGGGGGATGTGCTGCAAGG
CGATTAAGTTGGGTAACGCCAGGGTTTTCCCAGTCACGACGTTGTAAAACGACGGCCAGTGAGCGCGACG
TAATACGACTCACTATAGGGCGAATTGGCGGAAGGCCGTCAAGGCCGTGACGTTAAAACTATTAAGCCAT
CCAATCGACCGTTAGTCGAATCAGGACCGCTGGTGCGAGAAGCCGCGAAGTATGGCGAATGCATCGTATA
ACGTGTGGAGTCCGCTCATTAGAGCGTCATGTTTAGACAAGAAAGCTACATATTTAATTGATCCCGATGA
TTTTATTGATAAATTGACCCTAACTCCATACACGGTATTCTACAATGGCGGGGTTTTGGTCAAAATTTCC
GGACTGCGATTGTACATGCTGTTAACGGCTCCGCCCACTATTAATGAAATTAAAAATTCCAATTTTAAAA
AACGCAGCAAGAGAAACATTTGTATGAAAGAATGCGTAGAAGGAAAGAAAAATGTCGTGGACATGCTGAA
CAACAAGATTAATATGCCTCCGTGTATAAAAAAAATATTGAACGATTTGAAAGAAAACAATGTACCGCGC
GGCGGTATGTACAGGAAGAGGTTTATACTAAACTGTTACATTGCAAACGTGGTTTCGTGTGCCAAGTGTG
AAAACCGATGTTTAATCAAGGCTCTGACGCATTTCTACAACCACGACTCCAAGTGTGTGGGTGAAGTCAT
GCATCTTTTAATCAAATCCCAAGATGTGTATAAACCACCAAACTGCCAAAAAATGAAAACTGTGGACAAG
CTCTGTCCGTTTGCTGGCAACTGCAAGGGTCTCAATCCTATTTGTAATTATTGAATAATAAAACAATTAT
AAATGCTAAATTTGTTTTTTATTAACGATACAAACCAAACGCAACAAGAACATTTGTAGTATTATCTATA
ATTGAAAACGCGTAGTTATAATCGCTGAGGTAATATTTAAAATCATTTTCAAATGATTCACAGTTAATTT
GCGACAATATAATTTTATTTTCACATAAACTAGACGCCTTGTCGTCTTCTTCTTCGTATTCCTTCTCTTT
TTCATTTTTCTCCTCATAAAAATTAACATAGTTATTATCGTATCCATATATGTATCTATCGTATAGAGTA
AATTTTTTGTTGTCATAAATATATATGTCTTTTTTAATGGGGTGTATAGTACCGCTGCGCATAGTTTTTC
TGTAATTTACAACAGTGCTATTTTCTGGTAGTTCTTCGGAGTGTGTTGCTTTAATTATTAAATTTATATA
ATCAATGAATTTGGGATCGTCGGTTTTGTACAATATGTTGCCGGCATAGTACGCAGCTTCTTCTAGTTCA
ATTACACCATTTTTTAGCAGCACCGGATTAACATAACTTTCCAAAATGTTGTACGAACCGTTAAACAAAA
ACAGTTCACCTCCCTTTTCTATACTATTGTCTGCGAGCAGTTGTTTGTTGTTAAAAATAACAGCCATTGT
AATGAGACGCACAAACTAATATCACAAGCTGCCACCATTTTGTTCGCCCAGGACTCTAGCTATAGTTCTA
GTGGTTGGCTACGTATACTCCGGAATATTAATAG
Features (pLannotate 1.2.2; 18 found; start..end, strand, type, name):
      1..92      +  promoter       polyhedrin promoter: polh from Autographa californica; promoter for the baculovirus polyhedrin gene
    152..169     +  CDS            7xHis (fragment): 6xHis affinity tag
    182..1282    +  CDS            MBP: maltose binding protein from E. coli; malE (mutated); This version of the gene does not encode a signal sequence, so MBP will remain in the cytosol.
   1469..1771    +  CDS            ccdB: CCDB_ECOLI - Also known as G, letB, letD. Experimental evidence at protein level: Swiss-Prot protein existence level 1. Toxic component of a type II toxin-antitoxin (TA) system, functioning in plasmid maintainence. Responsible for the post- segregational killing (PSK) of plasmid-free cells, also referred to as a plasmid addiction system. Half-life of over 2 hours. Cell killing by CcdB is accompanied by filamentation, defects in chromosome and plasmid segregation, defects in cell division, formation of anucleate cells, decreased DNA synthesis and plasmid loss. Interferes with the activity of DN
   1851..2567    +  CDS            mEGFP: mEGFP is a basic (constitutively fluorescent) green fluorescent protein published in 2002, derived from Aequorea victoria. It has moderate acid sensitivity.
   2597..2680    +  CDS            large T antigen (fragment): large T antigen from SV40 (simian virus 40)
   2703..2837    +  polyA_signal   SV40 poly(A) signal: SV40 polyadenylation signal
   2910..3282    +  3'UTR          polyhedrin 3' UTR: 3' UTR from the Autographa californica nucleopolyhedrovirus polyhedrin gene (Suzuki et al., 2006)
   3542..3589    -  CDS            lacI (fragment): lac repressor; lacI; The lac repressor binds to the lac operator to inhibit transcription in E. coli. This inhibition can be relieved by adding lactose or isopropyl-β-D-thiogalactopyranoside (IPTG).
   3626..3666    -  rep_origin     RSF ori (fragment): Plasmids containing the RSF 1030 origin of replication can be propagated in E. coli cells that contain additional plasmids with compatible origins.
   3744..4332    -  rep_origin     ori: high-copy-number ColE1/pMB1/pBR322/pUC origin of replication
   4503..5363    -  CDS            AmpR: β-lactamase; bla; confers resistance to ampicillin, carbenicillin, and related antibiotics
   5364..5468    -  promoter       AmpR promoter: bla
   5494..5625    -  rep_origin     M13 ori (fragment): M13 bacteriophage origin of replication; arrow indicates direction of (+) strand synthesis
   5646..5802    -  CDS            lacZα (fragment): LacZα fragment of β-galactosidase; lacZ fragment
   5811..5829    +  promoter       T7 promoter: promoter for bacteriophage T7 RNA polymerase
   5932..6561    +  CDS            LEF-2: LEF2_NPVAC - Experimental evidence at protein level: Swiss-Prot protein existence level 1. Plays an essential role in viral DNA replication. Does not seem to participate in the initiation step but is rather important for the amplification of DNA. Also required for expression from the vp39 and polh promoters. From Autographa californica nuclear polyhedrosis virus (AcMNPV).
   6602..7207    +  CDS            ORF603: baculovirus ORF603 protein
