[The description below was written by a language model from this plasmid's Addgene catalogue record and pLannotate feature annotations shown in this document.]
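Description:
pOCC119 is a baculovirus transfer (shuttle) vector built on the pOET1 backbone. It is used to generate recombinant baculovirus with the FlashBac bacmid and so to express tagged proteins in insect cells. In E. coli it replicates from a high-copy ColE1/pUC-type origin and is selected with ampicillin through the bla gene. Because the empty vector carries the toxic ccdB gene, it is propagated in the ccdB-tolerant strain DB3.1. The two sequence records (7,314 and 7,309 nt) carry the same 18 annotated features and differ mainly in where numbering starts. Short fragments annotated as lacI, RSF ori, M13 ori, lacZα and a T7 promoter appear to be backbone remnants.

The expression cassette is driven by the very late AcMNPV polyhedrin (polH) promoter. It encodes an N-terminal His6 tag and a signal-sequence-less maltose binding protein, followed by a 3C protease site. Next comes a ccdB stuffer flanked by NotI and AscI, then a TEV protease site, monomeric EGFP and a stop codon. The protease sites are stated in the catalogue entry but are not annotated in the feature tables. Replacing ccdB with a gene of interest by NotI/AscI cloning gives counter-selection against uncut or parental vector in standard E. coli strains. The product is a His6-MBP-target-mGFP fusion in which MBP and His6 support solubility and affinity purification and GFP allows fluorescent tracking. Either tag can be removed independently with its own protease. An SV40 polyadenylation signal and the polyhedrin 3' UTR lie downstream. The LEF-2 and ORF603 sequences upstream of the promoter come from the viral polyhedrin locus and presumably serve as one homology arm for recombination into the bacmid.
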