Addgene plasmid #118884: pOCC119
Purpose: shuttle vector for baculovirus production, using FlashBac bacmid; for recombinant protein with N-terminal HIS6-MBP tag, cleavable with 3C, and C-terminal monomeric GFP, cleavable with TEV
Depositing lab: Marc Bickle & PEPC MPI CBG. Publication: FlexiBAC: a versatile, open-source baculovirus vector system for protein expression, secretion, and proteolytic processing. Lemaitre RP, Bogdanova A, Borgonovo B, Woodruff JB, Drechsel DN. BMC Biotechnol. 2019 Mar 29;19(1):20. doi: 10.1186/s12896-019-0512-z. PubMed 30925874.
Backbone
  Vector backbone: pOET1
  Backbone size w/o insert (bp): 4900
  Vector type: Insect Expression
Growth in bacteria
  Bacterial resistance: Ampicillin, 100 μg/mL
  Growth temperature: 37°C
  Growth strain: DB3.1
  Copy number: High Copy
Gene/Insert
  Gene/Insert name: NcoI-HIS6-MBP-3C-NotI-ccdB-AscI-TEV-mGFP-stop-HindIII cassette
  Promoter: polH
  Tag / fusion protein: HIS6-MBP, cleavable with 3C protease (N terminal on backbone); mGFP, cleavable with TEV protease (C terminal on backbone)
  Cloning method: Restriction Enzyme; 5′ cloning site NotI (unknown if destroyed); 3′ cloning site AscI (unknown if destroyed)
Terms and licenses: Academic/Nonprofit Terms; Industry Terms: Not Available to Industry
How to cite: pOCC119 was a gift from Marc Bickle & PEPC MPI CBG (Addgene plasmid # 118884 ; http://n2t.net/addgene:118884 ; RRID:Addgene_118884)
